>Addgene plasmid #206226 | mc2 neo hPGK | addgene full sequence | sequence record 406185 | Addgene NGS Result
GACGGATCGGGAGATCTCCCGATCCCCTATGGTGCACTCTCAGTACAATCTGCTCTGATGCCGCATAGTT
AAGCCAGTATCTGCTCCCTGCTTGTGTGTTGGAGGTCGCTGAGTAGTGCGCGAGCAAAATTTAAGCTACA
ACAAGGCAAGGCTTGACCGACAATTGCATGAAGAATCTGCTTAGGGTTAGGCGTTTTGCGCTGCTTCGCG
ATGTACGGGCCAGATATACGCGTTTGCGCCTTTTCCAAGGCAGCCCTGGGTTTGCGCAGGGACGCGGCTG
CTCTGGGCGTGGTTCCGGGAAACGCAGCGGCGCCGACCCTGGGTCTCGCACATTCTTCACGTCCGTTCGC
AGCGTCACCCGGATCTTCGCCGCTACCCTTGTGGGCCCCCCGGCGACGCTTCCTGCTCCGCCCCTAAGTC
GGGAAGGTTCCTTGCGGTTCGCGGCGTGCCGGACGTGACAAACGGAAGCCGCACGTCTTACTAGTACCCT
CGCAGACGGACAGCGCCAGGGAGCAATGGCAGCGCGCCGACCGCGATGGGCTGTGGCCAATAGCGGCTGC
TCAGCAGGGCGCGCCGAGAGCAGCGGCCGGGAAGGGGCGGTGCGGGAGGCGGGGTGTGGGGCGGTAGTGT
GGGCCCTGTTCCTGCCCGCGCGGTGTTCCGCATTCTGCAAGCCTCCGGAGCGCACGTCGGCAGTCGGCTC
CCTCGTTGACCGAATCACCGACCTCTCTCCCCAGGCTAGCGTTTAAACTTAAGCTTGGTACCGAGCTCGG
ATCCACTAGTCCAGTGTGGTGGAATTCAAAGTGCTGAGATTACAGGCGTGAGCCACCACCCCCGGCCCAC
TTTTTGTAAAGGTACGTACTAATGACTTTTTTTTTATACTTCAGGGAGACGGTTGTGTACGTCTCGGTAA
GAAGCAAGGAAAAGAATTAGGCTCGGCACGGTAGCTCACACCTGTAATCCCAGCACTCGAGTCTAGAGGG
CCCGTTTAAACCCGCTGATCAGCCTCGACTGTGCCTTCTAGTTGCCAGCCATCTGTTGTTTGCCCCTCCC
CCGTGCCTTCCTTGACCCTGGAAGGTGCCACTCCCACTGTCCTTTCCTAATAAAATGAGGAAATTGCATC
GCATTGTCTGAGTAGGTGTCATTCTATTCTGGGGGGTGGGGTGGGGCAGGACAGCAAGGGGGAGGATTGG
GAAGACAATAGCAGGCATGCTGGGGATGCGGTGGGCTCTATGGCTTCTGAGGCGGAAAGAACCAGCTGGG
GCTCTAGGGGGTATCCCC
[124 nt withheld, positions 1279-1402]
C
[91 nt withheld, positions 1404-1494]
A
[49 nt withheld, positions 1496-1544]
CCTTTGACGTTGGAGTCCACGTTCTTT
[37 nt withheld, positions 1572-1608]
ACCCTATCTCGGTCTATTCTTTTGATTTATAAGGGATTTTGCCGATTTCGGCCTATTGGTTAAAAAATGA
GCTGATTTAACAAAAATTTAACGCGAATTAATTCTGTGGAATGTGTGTCAGTTAGGGTGTGGAAAGTCCC
CAGGCTCCCCAGCAGGCAGAAGTATGCAAAGCATGCATCTCAATTAGTCAGCAACCAGGTGTGGAAAGTC
CCCAGGCTCCCCAGCAGGCAGAAGTATGCAAAGCATGCATCTCAATTAGTCAGCAACCATAGTCCCGCCC
CTAACTCCGCCCATCCCGCCCCTAACTCCGCCCAGTTCCGCCCATTCTCCGCCCCATGGCTGACTAATTT
TTTTTATTTATGCAGAGGCCGAGGCCGCCTCTGCCTCTGAGCTATTCCAGAAGTAGTGAGGAGGCTTTTT
TGGAGGCCTAGGCTTTTGCAAAAAGCTCCCGGGAGCTTGTATATCCATTTTCGGATCTGATCAAGAGACA
GGATGAGGATCGTTTCGCATGATTGAACAAGATGGATTGCACGCAGGTTCTCCGGCCGCTTGGGTGGAGA
GGCTATTCGGCTATGACTGGGCACAACAGACAATCGGCTGCTCTGATGCCGCCGTGTTCCGGCTGTCAGC
GCAGGGGCGCCCGGTTCTTTTTGTCAAGACCGACCTGTCCGGTGCCCTGAATGAACTGCAGGACGAGGCA
GCGCGGCTATCGTGGCTGGCCACGACGGGCGTTCCTTGCGCAGCTGTGCTCGACGTTGTCACTGAAGCGG
GAAGGGACTGGCTGCTATTGGGCGAAGTGCCGGGGCAGGATCTCCTGTCATCTCACCTTGCTCCTGCCGA
GAAAGTATCCATCATGGCTGATGCAATGCGGCGGCTGCATACGCTTGATCCGGCTACCTGCCCATTCGAC
CACCAAGCGAAACATCGCATCGAGCGAGCACGTACTCGGATGGAAGCCGGTCTTGTCGATCAGGATGATC
TGGACGAAGAGCATCAGGGGCTCGCGCCAGCCGAACTGTTCGCCAGGCTCAAGGCGCGCATGCCCGACGG
CGAGGATCTCGTCGTGACCCATGGCGATGCCTGCTTGCCGAATATCATGGTGGAAAATGGCCGCTTTTCT
GGATTCATCGACTGTGGCCGGCTGGGTGTGGCGGACCGCTATCAGGACATAGCGTTGGCTACCCGTGATA
TTGCTGAAGAGCTTGGCGGCGAATGGGCTGACCGCTTCCTCGTGCTTTACGGTATCGCCGCTCCCGATTC
GCAGCGCATCGCCTTCTATCGCCTTCTTGACGAGTTCTTCTGAGCGGGACTCTGGGGTTCGAAATGACCG
ACCAAGCGACGCCCAACCTGCCATCACGAGATTTCGATTCCACCGCCGCCTTCTATGAAAGGTTGGGCTT
CGGAATCGTTTTCCGGGACGCCGGCTGGATGATCCTCCAGCGCGGGGATCTCATGCTGGAGTTCTTCGCC
CACCCCAACTTGTTTATTGCAGCTTATAATGGTTACAAATAAAGCAATAGCATCACAAATTTCACAAATA
AAGCATTTTTTTCACTGCATTCTAGTTGTGGTTTGTCCAAACTCATCAATGTATCTTATCATGTCTGTAT
ACCGTCGACCTCTAGCTAGAGCTTGGCGTAATCATGGTCATAGCTGTTTCCTGTGTGAAATTGTTATCCG
CTCACAATTCCACACAACATACGAGCCGGAAGCATAAAGTGTAAAGCCTGGGGTGCCTAATGAGTGAGCT
AACTCACATTAATTGCGTTGCGCTCACTGCCCGCTTTCCAGTCGGGAAACCTGTCGTGCCAGCTGCATTA
ATGAATCGGCCAACGCGCGGGGAGAGGCGGTTTGCGTATTGGGCGCTCTTCCGCTTCCTCGCTCACTGAC
TCGCTGCGCTCGGTCGTTCGGCTGCGGCGAGCGGTATCAGCTCACTCAAAGGCGGTAATACGGTTATCCA
CAGAATCAGGGGATAACGCAGGAAAGAACATGTGAGCAAAAGGCCAGCAAAAGGCCAGGAACCGTAAAAA
GGCCGCGTTGCTGGCGTTTTTCCATAGGCTCCGCCCCCCTGACGAGCATCACAAAAATCGACGCTCAAGT
CAGAGGTGGCGAAACCCGACAGGACTATAAAGATACCAGGCGTTTCCCCCTGGAAGCTCCCTCGTGCGCT
CTCCTGTTCCGACCCTGCCGCTTACCGGATACCTGTCCGCCTTTCTCCCTTCGGGAAGCGTGGCGCTTTC
TCATAGCTCACGCTGTAGGTATCTCAGTTCGGTGTAGGTCGTTCGCTCCAAGCTGGGCTGTGTGCACGAA
CCCCCCGTTCAGCCCGACCGCTGCGCCTTATCCGGTAACTATCGTCTTGAGTCCAACCCGGTAAGACACG
ACTTATCGCCACTGGCAGCAGCCACTGGTAACAGGATTAGCAGAGCGAGGTATGTAGGCGGTGCTACAGA
GTTCTTGAAGTGGTGGCCTAACTACGGCTACACTAGAAGAACAGTATTTGGTATCTGCGCTCTGCTGAAG
CCAGTTACCTTCGGAAAAAGAGTTGGTAGCTCTTGATCCGGCAAACAAACCACCGCTGGTAGCGGTGGTT
TTTTTGTTTGCAAGCAGCAGATTACGCGCAGAAAAAAAGGATCTCAAGAAGATCCTTTGATCTTTTCTAC
GGGGTCTGACGCTCAGTGGAACGAAAACTCACGTTAAGGGATTTTGGTCATGAGATTATCAAAAAGGATC
TTCACCTAGATCCTTTTAAATTAAAAATGAAGTTTTAAATCAATCTAAAGTATATATGAGTAAACTTGGT
CTGACAGTTACCAATGCTTAATCAGTGAGGCACCTATCTCAGCGATCTGTCTATTTCGTTCATCCATAGT
TGCCTGACTCCCCGTCGTGTAGATAACTACGATACGGGAGGGCTTACCATCTGGCCCCAGTGCTGCAATG
ATACCGCGAGACCCACGCTCACCGGCTCCAGATTTATCAGCAATAAACCAGCCAGCCGGAAGGGCCGAGC
GCAGAAGTGGTCCTGCAACTTTATCCGCCTCCATCCAGTCTATTAATTGTTGCCGGGAAGCTAGAGTAAG
TAGTTCGCCAGTTAATAGTTTGCGCAACGTTGTTGCCATTGCTACAGGCATCGTGGTGTCACGCTCGTCG
TTTGGTATGGCTTCATTCAGCTCCGGTTCCCAACGATCAAGGCGAGTTACATGATCCCCCATGTTGTGCA
AAAAAGCGGTTAGCTCCTTCGGTCCTCCGATCGTTGTCAGAAGTAAGTTGGCCGCAGTGTTATCACTCAT
GGTTATGGCAGCACTGCATAATTCTCTTACTGTCATGCCATCCGTAAGATGCTTTTCTGTGACTGGTGAG
TACTCAACCAAGTCATTCTGAGAATAGTGTATGCGGCGACCGAGTTGCTCTTGCCCGGCGTCAATACGGG
ATAATACCGCGCCACATAGCAGAACTTTAAAAGTGCTCATCATTGGAAAACGTTCTTCGGGGCGAAAACT
CTCAAGGATCTTACCGCTGTTGAGATCCAGTTCGATGTAACCCACTCGTGCACCCAACTGATCTTCAGCA
TCTTTTACTTTCACCAGCGTTTCTGGGTGAGCAAAAACAGGAAGGCAAAATGCCGCAAAAAAGGGAATAA
GGGCGACACGGAAATGTTGAATACTCATACTCTTCCTTTTTCAATATTATTGAAGCATTTATCAGGGTTA
TTGTCTCATGAGCGGATACATATTTGAATGTATTTAGAAAAATAAACAAATAGGGGTTCCGCGCACATTT
CCCCGAAAAGTGCCACCTGACGTC
Features (pLannotate 1.2.2; 17 found; start..end, strand, type, name):
     28..80      -  misc_feature   bom (fragment): basis of mobility region from pBR322
    234..734     +  promoter       hPGK promoter: human phosphoglycerate kinase 1 promoter
    949..965     -  CDS            GFP11x7 (fragment): seven tandem copies of the 11th β-strand of superfolder GFP each GFP11 associates with GFP(1-10), consisting of the first 10 β-strands, to reconstitute fluorescent GFP (Kamiyama et al., 2016)
   1009..1233    +  polyA_signal   bGH poly(A) signal: bovine growth hormone polyadenylation signal
   1237..1258    +  promoter       SV40 promoter (fragment): SV40 enhancer and early promoter
   1279..1707    +  rep_origin     f1 ori (sequence partly withheld): f1 bacteriophage origin of replication; arrow indicates direction of (+) strand synthesis
   1721..2050    +  promoter       SV40 promoter: SV40 enhancer and early promoter
   2117..2908    +  CDS            neo: KKA2_KLEPN - Also known as kan, nptII. Experimental evidence at protein level: Swiss-Prot protein existence level 1. Resistance to kanamycin, neomycin, paromomycin, ribostamycin, butirosin and gentamicin B. From Klebsiella pneumoniae.
   2932..3090    +  CDS            ble (fragment): BLE_KLEPN - Experimental evidence at protein level: Swiss-Prot protein existence level 1. Binding protein with a strong affinity to the bleomycin family of antibiotics. Binds to CL990; an antimitotic-antibiotic compound. From Klebsiella pneumoniae.
   3085..3206    +  polyA_signal   SV40 poly(A) signal: SV40 polyadenylation signal
   3279..3295    -  protein_bind   lac operator: The lac repressor binds to the lac operator to inhibit transcription in E. coli. This inhibition can be relieved by adding lactose or isopropyl-β-D-thiogalactopyranoside (IPTG). lac repressor encoded by lacI
   3303..3333    -  promoter       lac promoter: promoter for the E. coli lac operon
   3348..3369    -  protein_bind   CAP binding site: CAP binding activates transcription in the presence of cAMP. E. coli catabolite activator protein
   3382..3474    -  CDS            lacI (fragment): lac repressor; lacI; The lac repressor binds to the lac operator to inhibit transcription in E. coli. This inhibition can be relieved by adding lactose or isopropyl-β-D-thiogalactopyranoside (IPTG).
   3657..4245    -  rep_origin     ori: high-copy-number ColE1/pMB1/pBR322/pUC origin of replication
   4416..5276    -  CDS            AmpR: β-lactamase; bla; confers resistance to ampicillin, carbenicillin, and related antibiotics
   5277..5381    -  promoter       AmpR promoter: bla
