[The description below was written by a language model from this plasmid's Addgene catalogue record and pLannotate feature annotations shown in this document.]
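Description:
mc2 neo hPGK is an empty mammalian expression backbone, about 5.4 kb, designed for overexpressing user-supplied exons as circular RNAs. It derives from the pcDNA3.1(+) CircRNA Mini Vector, and the CMV enhancer/promoter of that parent has been replaced with the human phosphoglycerate kinase 1 (hPGK) promoter. In E. coli it is maintained at high copy from a ColE1/pUC-type origin under ampicillin selection (AmpR with its own promoter), and it also carries an f1 origin. For selection in mammalian cells, an SV40 enhancer/early promoter drives the neomycin phosphotransferase gene, terminated by an SV40 poly(A) signal, which allows G418 selection of stable transfectants.

The expression cassette runs from the hPGK promoter to a bovine growth hormone poly(A) signal. According to the depositor, the region between them contains partial ZKSCAN1 intron 1 and partial ZKSCAN1 intron 3 sequences separated by a pair of BsmBI sites. The automated feature table does not annotate these intronic segments. DNA specifying the RNA to be circularised is cloned into the BsmBI sites, a type IIS enzyme choice in keeping with the scarless cloning described for this toolkit. The flanking introns then promote back-splicing of the inserted exon(s) into a circle. The intron module is bounded by retained EcoRI and XhoI sites, so removing that fragment turns the plasmid into a conventional hPGK-driven cDNA expression vector that uses the surrounding polylinker sites. The short GFP11, ble, lacI, bom and extra SV40 promoter fragments in the annotation are most likely backbone remnants or spurious partial matches rather than functional parts. No insert is present in the deposited plasmid.
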