Addgene plasmid #206226: mc2 neo hPGK
Purpose: (Empty Backbone) For expressing cloned exons as circular RNA. Alternatively, for expressing cDNA (if the EcoRI-XhoI restriction fragment is also removed).
Depositing lab: Simon Conn & Brett Stringer. Depositing organization: Flinders University. Publication: Versatile toolkit for highly-efficient and scarless overexpression of circular RNAs. Stringer BW, Gabryelska M, Marri S, Clark L, Lin H, Gantley L, Liu R, Wilusz JE, Conn VM, Conn SJ. bioRxiv. 2023 Nov 22:2023.11.21.568171. doi: 10.1101/2023.11.21.568171. Preprint. PubMed 38045421.
Backbone
  Vector backbone: pcDNA3.1(+) CircRNA Mini Vector
  Backbone manufacturer: Addgene ID 60648
  Vector type: Mammalian Expression, Synthetic Biology
  Selectable markers: Neomycin (select with G418)
Growth in bacteria
  Bacterial resistance: Ampicillin, 100 μg/mL
  Growth temperature: 37°C
  Growth strain: DH5alpha
  Copy number: High Copy
Gene/Insert
  Gene/Insert name: None
Terms and licenses: Academic/Nonprofit Terms; Industry Terms: Not Available to Industry
Depositor comments: ZKSCAN1 intron 1 (partial) & ZKSCAN1 intron 3 (partial) separated by a pair of BsmBI restriction sites. 5' Cloning Site: EcoRI (not destroyed), 3' Cloning Site: XhoI (not destroyed). The mc2 and pF mc2 series of plasmids were designed and created by Dr Brett Stringer in the laboratory of Prof Simon Conn. They are based on the original circRNA mini vector design of Liang & Wilusz, 2014. The pair of BsmBI restriction sites is the cloning site for DNA specifying the RNA sequence to be circularised. For cloning cDNA, the 5' restriction site should be either NheI, BmtI, AflII, HindIII, Acc65I, KpnI, Eco53kI, SacI, BamHI, BstXI or EcoRI and the 3' restriction site should be either XhoI, PspXI or XbaI. The CMV enhancer/promoter of Addgene plasmid ID 60648 also was replaced with the hPGK promoter from Addgene plasmid ID 96923. Please visit https://doi.org/10.1101/2023.11.21.568171 for bioRxiv preprint.
How to cite: mc2 neo hPGK was a gift from Simon Conn & Brett Stringer (Addgene plasmid # 206226 ; http://n2t.net/addgene:206226 ; RRID:Addgene_206226)
